Addgene plasmid #143913: TFORF1058
Purpose: Lentiviral vector for overexpressing transcription factor ORFs with unique 24-bp barcodes. Barcodes facilitate identification of transcription factors in pooled screens.
Depositing lab: Feng Zhang. Depositing organization: Broad Institute. Publication: A transcription factor atlas of directed differentiation. Joung J, Ma S, Tay T, Geiger-Schuller KR, Kirchgatterer PC, Verdine VK, Guo B, Arias-Garcia MA, Allen WE, Singh A, Kuksenko O, Abudayyeh OO, Gootenberg JS, Fu Z, Macrae RK, Buenrostro JD, Regev A, Zhang F. Cell. 2023 Jan 5;186(1):209-229.e26. doi: 10.1016/j.cell.2022.11.026. PubMed 36608654.
Backbone
  Vector backbone: pLX_TRC317
  Backbone manufacturer: Broad Institute Genetic Perturbation Platform
  Backbone size w/o insert (bp): 8264
  Vector type: Mammalian Expression, Lentiviral
  Selectable markers: Puromycin
Growth in bacteria
  Bacterial resistance: Ampicillin, 100 μg/mL
  Growth temperature: 37°C
  Growth strain: NEB Stable
  Copy number: High Copy
Gene/Insert
  Gene/Insert name: NFATC1
  Species: H. sapiens (human)
  Insert size (bp): 2540
  Entrez Gene: NFATC1 (a.k.a. NF-ATC, NF-ATc1.2, NFAT2, NFATc)
  Promoter: EF1a
  Cloning method: Unknown
  Sequencing primers: 5′ GGGTGGAGACTGAAGTTAGGCCAG; 3′ CACATAGCGTAAAAGGAGCAACATAG
Terms and licenses: Academic/Nonprofit Terms; Industry Terms: Not Available to Industry
Depositor comments: NM_172389,ENST00000318065 . The transcription factor ORF portion of this plasmid was synthesized by Genewiz. Please test multiple small colonies in case of plasmid recombination. To make this collection available in a timely manner, a portion of this collection was not fully sequenced by Addgene. If an Addgene verified full plasmid sequence is not available, please contact us prior to placing an order to request the full sequence.
How to cite: TFORF1058 was a gift from Feng Zhang (Addgene plasmid # 143913 ; http://n2t.net/addgene:143913 ; RRID:Addgene_143913)
