[The description below was written by a language model from this plasmid's Addgene catalogue record and pLannotate feature annotations shown in this document.]
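Description:
TFORF1058 is a lentiviral mammalian expression plasmid built on the pLX_TRC317 backbone from the Broad Institute Genetic Perturbation Platform. It carries the human transcription factor NFATC1 (also known as NFAT2), synthesized as an open reading frame of about 2.5 kb, and the full sequence record is 10,804 nt. In bacteria it is maintained through a high-copy ColE1/pUC-type origin and selected with ampicillin via β-lactamase. An f1 origin and remnants of a lac/T7/T3 cloning region are also present in the backbone. The depositor warns that recombination can occur, as is common for plasmids with repeated LTRs.

The viral portion has a third-generation, self-inactivating layout. An RSV promoter drives a truncated HIV-1 5' LTR, followed by the Ψ packaging signal with a gag fragment, the Rev response element for Rev-dependent export of the genomic RNA, a cPPT/CTS element and a ΔU3 3' LTR, with an SV40 polyadenylation signal downstream. Within the transfer region, an SV40 early promoter expresses puromycin N-acetyltransferase for selection of transduced cells. A separate EF-1α promoter drives constitutive expression of NFATC1, and a WPRE downstream enhances transcript stability and expression. The catalogue entry states that each construct in this collection carries a unique 24-bp barcode, but the feature table does not annotate it. A short fragment scored as U6 promoter lies between the ORF and the WPRE, and its role is not stated.

The plasmid belongs to a barcoded transcription factor ORF library. It is intended for overexpression in mammalian cells, either individually or in pooled screens where the barcode identifies which factor each cell received, as in directed differentiation studies.
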