Features (pLannotate 1.2.2; 31 found; start..end, strand, type, name):
      5..231     +  promoter       RSV promoter: Rous sarcoma virus enhancer/promoter
    232..412     +  LTR            5' LTR (truncated): truncated 5' long terminal repeat (LTR) from HIV-1
    459..584     +  misc_feature   HIV-1 Ψ: packaging signal of human immunodeficiency virus type 1
    568..931     +  CDS            HIV-1 gag (fragment): gag protein from human immunodeficiency virus 1; gag
   1077..1310    +  misc_feature   RRE: The Rev response element (RRE) of HIV-1 allows for Rev-dependent mRNA export from the nucleus to the cytoplasm.
   1687..1713    +  CDS            Rev (fragment): human immunodeficiency virus 1 (HIV-1) Rev protein; rev; enhances nuclear export of unspliced and incompletely spliced viral mRNAs
   1720..1743    +  promoter       SV40 promoter (fragment): SV40 early promoter
   1744..1815    +  promoter       SV40 promoter (fragment): SV40 enhancer and early promoter
   1839..1974    +  rep_origin     SV40 ori: SV40 origin of replication
   2020..2616    +  CDS            PuroR (fragment): puromycin N-acetyltransferase; pac from Streptomyces; confers resistance to puromycin
   2665..2782    +  misc_feature   cPPT/CTS: central polypurine tract and central termination sequence of HIV-1
   2847..2913    +  CDS            small t antigen (fragment): SV40 (simian virus 40) small t antigen
   2920..4098    +  promoter       EF-1α promoter: strong constitutive promoter for human elongation factor EF-1α
   4190..6550    +  CDS            NFATC1 (fragment): NFAC1_HUMAN - Also known as NFAT2, NFATC. Experimental evidence at protein level: Swiss-Prot protein existence level 1. Plays a role in the inducible expression of cytokine genes in T-cells, especially in the induction of the IL-2 or IL-4 gene transcription. Also controls gene expression in embryonic cardiac cells. Could regulate not only the activation and proliferation but also the differentiation and programmed death of T-lymphocytes as well as lymphoid and non-lymphoid cells (PubMed:10358178). Required for osteoclastogenesis and regulates many genes important for osteoclast differentiation
   6566..6619    +  promoter       U6 promoter (fragment): RNA polymerase III promoter for human U6 snRNA
   6661..7249    +  misc_feature   WPRE: woodchuck hepatitis virus posttranscriptional regulatory element
   7300..7319    +  misc_feature   cPPT/CTS (fragment): central polypurine tract and central termination sequence of HIV-1
   7321..7554    +  LTR            3' LTR (ΔU3): self-inactivating 3' long terminal repeat (LTR) from HIV-1
   7632..7753    +  polyA_signal   SV40 poly(A) signal: SV40 polyadenylation signal
   7793..7928    +  rep_origin     SV40 ori: SV40 origin of replication
   7949..7967    -  promoter       T7 promoter: promoter for bacteriophage T7 RNA polymerase
   7975..8130    +  CDS            lacZα (fragment): LacZα fragment of β-galactosidase; lacZ fragment
   8135..8563    +  rep_origin     f1 ori (sequence partly withheld): f1 bacteriophage origin of replication; arrow indicates direction of (+) strand synthesis
   8616..8720    +  promoter       AmpR promoter: bla
   8721..9581    +  CDS            AmpR: β-lactamase; bla; confers resistance to ampicillin, carbenicillin, and related antibiotics
   9752..10340   +  rep_origin     ori: high-copy-number ColE1/pMB1/pBR322/pUC origin of replication
  10523..10615   +  CDS            lacI (fragment): lac repressor; lacI; The lac repressor binds to the lac operator to inhibit transcription in E. coli. This inhibition can be relieved by adding lactose or isopropyl-β-D-thiogalactopyranoside (IPTG).
  10628..10649   +  protein_bind   CAP binding site: CAP binding activates transcription in the presence of cAMP. E. coli catabolite activator protein
  10664..10694   +  promoter       lac promoter: promoter for the E. coli lac operon
  10698..10720   +  protein_bind   lac operator (fragment): The lac repressor binds to the lac operator to inhibit transcription in E. coli. This inhibition can be relieved by adding lactose or isopropyl-β-D-thiogalactopyranoside (IPTG). lac repressor encoded by lacI
  10763..10781   +  promoter       T3 promoter: promoter for bacteriophage T3 RNA polymerase
>Addgene plasmid #143913 | TFORF1058 | addgene full sequence | sequence record 404579 | Addgene NGS Result
TTAATGTAGTCTTATGCAATACTCTTGTAGTCTTGCAACATGGTAACGATGAGTTAGCAACATGCCTTAC
AAGGAGAGAAAAAGCACCGTGCATGCCGATTGGTGGAAGTAAGGTGGTACGATCGTGCCTTATTAGGAAG
GCAACAGACGGGTCTGACATGGATTGGACGAACCACTGAATTGCCGCATTGCAGAGATATTGTATTTAAG
TGCCTAGCTCGATACATAAACGGGTCTCTCTGGTTAGACCAGATCTGAGCCTGGGAGCTCTCTGGCTAAC
TAGGGAACCCACTGCTTAAGCCTCAATAAAGCTTGCCTTGAGTGCTTCAAGTAGTGTGTGCCCGTCTGTT
GTGTGACTCTGGTAACTAGAGATCCCTCAGACCCTTTTAGTCAGTGTGGAAAATCTCTAGCAGTGGCGCC
CGAACAGGGACTTGAAAGCGAAAGGGAAACCAGAGGAGCTCTCTCGACGCAGGACTCGGCTTGCTGAAGC
GCGCACGGCAAGAGGCGAGGGGCGGCGACTGGTGAGTACGCCAAAAATTTTGACTAGCGGAGGCTAGAAG
GAGAGAGATGGGTGCGAGAGCGTCAGTATTAAGCGGGGGAGAATTAGATCGCGATGGGAAAAAATTCGGT
TAAGGCCAGGGGGAAAGAAAAAATATAAATTAAAACATATAGTATGGGCAAGCAGGGAGCTAGAACGATT
CGCAGTTAATCCTGGCCTGTTAGAAACATCAGAAGGCTGTAGACAAATACTGGGACAGCTACAACCATCC
CTTCAGACAGGATCAGAAGAACTTAGATCATTATATAATACAGTAGCAACCCTCTATTGTGTGCATCAAA
GGATAGAGATAAAAGACACCAAGGAAGCTTTAGACAAGATAGAGGAAGAGCAAAACAAAAGTAAGACCAC
CGCACAGCAAGCGGCCGCTGATCTTCAGACCTGGAGGAGGAGATATGAGGGACAATTGGAGAAGTGAATT
ATATAAATATAAAGTAGTAAAAATTGAACCATTAGGAGTAGCACCCACCAAGGCAAAGAGAAGAGTGGTG
CAGAGAGAAAAAAGAGCAGTGGGAATAGGAGCTTTGTTCCTTGGGTTCTTGGGAGCAGCAGGAAGCACTA
TGGGCGCAGCGTCAATGACGCTGACGGTACAGGCCAGACAATTATTGTCTGGTATAGTGCAGCAGCAGAA
CAATTTGCTGAGGGCTATTGAGGCGCAACAGCATCTGTTGCAACTCACAGTCTGGGGCATCAAGCAGCTC
CAGGCAAGAATCCTGGCTGTGGAAAGATACCTAAAGGATCAACAGCTCCTGGGGATTTGGGGTTGCTCTG
GAAAACTCATTTGCACCACTGCTGTGCCTTGGAATGCTAGTTGGAGTAATAAATCTCTGGAACAGATTTG
GAATCACACGACCTGGATGGAGTGGGACAGAGAAATTAACAATTACACAAGCTTAATACACTCCTTAATT
GAAGAATCGCAAAACCAGCAAGAAAAGAATGAACAAGAATTATTGGAATTAGATAAATGGGCAAGTTTGT
GGAATTGGTTTAACATAACAAATTGGCTGTGGTATATAAAATTATTCATAATGATAGTAGGAGGCTTGGT
AGGTTTAAGAATAGTTTTTGCTGTACTTTCTATAGTGAATAGAGTTAGGCAGGGATATTCACCATTATCG
TTTCAGACCCACCTCCCAACCCCGAGGGGACCCATGCATTGCATCTCAATTAGTCAGCAACCAGGTGTGG
AAAGTCCCCAGGCTCCCCAGCAGGCAGAAGTATGCAAAGCATGCGTCTCAATTAGTCAGCAACCATAGTC
CCGCCCCTAACTCCGCCCATCCCGCCCCTAACTCCGCCCAGTTCCGCCCATTCTCCGCCCCATGGCTGAC
TAATTTTTTTTATTTATGCAGAGGCCGAGGCCGCCTCGGCCTCTGAGCTATTCCAGAAGTAGTGAGGAGG
CTTTTTTGGAGGCCTAGGCTTTTGCAAAAAGCTTTCTAGAGGTACCACCGGAGCTTACCATGACCGAGTA
CAAGCCCACGGTGCGCCTCGCCACCCGCGACGACGTCCCCAGGGCCGTACGCACCCTCGCCGCCGCGTTC
GCCGACTACCCCGCCACGCGCCACACCGTCGATCCGGACCGCCACATCGAGCGGGTCACCGAGCTGCAAG
AACTCTTCCTCACGCGCGTCGGGCTCGACATCGGCAAGGTGTGGGTCGCGGACGACGGCGCCGCCGTGGC
GGTCTGGACCACGCCGGAGAGCGTCGAAGCGGGGGCGGTGTTCGCCGAGATCGGCCCGCGCATGGCCGAG
TTGAGCGGTTCCCGGCTGGCCGCGCAGCAACAGATGGAAGGCCTCCTGGCGCCGCACCGGCCCAAGGAGC
CCGCGTGGTTCCTGGCCACCGTCGGCGTCTCGCCCGACCACCAGGGCAAGGGTCTGGGCAGCGCCGTCGT
GCTCCCCGGAGTGGAGGCGGCCGAGCGCGCCGGGGTGCCCGCCTTCCTGGAGACCTCCGCGCCCCGCAAC
CTCCCCTTCTACGAGCGGCTCGGCTTCACCGTCACCGCCGACGTCGAGGTGCCCGAAGGACCGCGCACCT
GGTGCATGACCCGCAAGCCCGGTGCCAGTTAACGAATTCTAGATCTTGAGACAAATGGCAGTATTCATCC
ACAATTTTAAAAGAAAAGGGGGGATTGGGGGGTACAGTGCAGGGGAAAGAATAGTAGACATAATAGCAAC
AGACATACAAACTAAAGAATTACAAAAACAAATTACAAAAATTCAAAATTTTCGGGTTTATTACAGGGAC
AGCAGAGATCCACTTTGGCGCCGGCTCGAGGCCTGCAGGTGCAAAGATGGATAAAGTTTTAAACAGAGAG
GAATCTTTGCAGCTAATGGACCTTCTAGGTCTTGAAAGGAGTGGGAATTGGCTCCGGTGCCCGTCAGTGG
GCAGAGCGCACATCGCCCACAGTCCCCGAGAAGTTGGGGGGAGGGGTCGGCAATTGAACCGGTGCCTAGA
GAAGGTGGCGCGGGGTAAACTGGGAAAGTGATGTCGTGTACTGGCTCCGCCTTTTTCCCGAGGGTGGGGG
AGAACCGTATATAAGTGCAGTAGTCGCCGTGAACGTTCTTTTTCGCAACGGGTTTGCCGCCAGAACACAG
GTAAGTGCCGTGTGTGGTTCCCGCGGGCCTGGCCTCTTTACGGGTTATGGCCCTTGCGTGCCTTGAATTA
CTTCCACCTGGCTGCAGTACGTGATTCTTGATCCCGAGCTTCGGGTTGGAAGTGGGTGGGAGAGTTCGAG
GCCTTGCGCTTAAGGAGCCCCTTCGCCTCGTGCTTGAGTTGAGGCCTGGCCTGGGCGCTGGGGCCGCCGC
GTGCGAATCTGGTGGCACCTTCGCGCCTGTCTCGCTGCTTTCGATAAGTCTCTAGCCATTTAAAATTTTT
GATGACCTGCTGCGACGCTTTTTTTCTGGCAAGATAGTCTTGTAAATGCGGGCCAAGATCTGCACACTGG
TATTTCGGTTTTTGGGGCCGCGGGCGGCGACGGGGCCCGTGCGTCCCAGCGCACATGTTCGGCGAGGCGG
GGCCTGCGAGCGCGGCCACCGAGAATCGGACGGGGGTAGTCTCAAGCTGGCCGGCCTGCTCTGGTGCCTG
GCCTCGCGCCGCCGTGTATCGCCCCGCCCTGGGCGGCAAGGCTGGCCCGGTCGGCACCAGTTGCGTGAGC
GGAAAGATGGCCGCTTCCCGGCCCTGCTGCAGGGAGCTCAAAATGGAGGACGCGGCGCTCGGGAGAGCGG
GCGGGTGAGTCACCCACACAAAGGAAAAGGGCCTTTCCGTCCTCAGCCGTCGCTTCATGTGACTCCACGG
AGTACCGGGCGCCGTCCAGGCACCTCGATTAGTTCTCGAGCTTTTGGAGTACGTCGTCTTTAGGTTGGGG
GGAGGGGTTTTATGCGATGGAGTTTCCCCACACTGAGTGGGTGGAGACTGAAGTTAGGCCAGCTTGGCAC
TTGATGTAATTCTCCTTGGAATTTGCCCTTTTTGAGTTTGGATCTTGGTTCATTCTCAAGCCTCAGACAG
TGGTTCAAAGTTTTTTTCTTCCATTTCAGGTGTCGTGAGGCTAGCACCGCCACCATGACGGGGCTGGAGG
ACCAGGAGTTCGACTTCGAGTTCCTCTTCGAGTTTAACCAGCGCGACGAGGGCGCCGCCGCGGCCGCCCC
AGAACACTATGGCTATGCATCCTCCAACGTCAGCCCCGCCCTGCCGCTCCCCACGGCGCACTCCACCCTG
CCGGCCCCGTGCCACAACCTTCAGACCTCCACACCGGGCATCATCCCGCCGGCGGATCACCCCTCGGGGT
ACGGAGCAGCTTTGGACGGTGGGCCCGCGGGCTACTTCCTCTCCTCCGGCCACACCAGGCCTGATGGGGC
CCCTGCCCTGGAGAGTCCTCGCATCGAGATAACCTCGTGCTTGGGCCTGTACCACAACAATAACCAGTTT
TTCCACGATGTGGAGGTGGAAGACGTCCTCCCTAGCTCCAAACGGTCCCCCTCCACGGCCACGCTGAGTC
TGCCCAGCCTGGAGGCCTACAGAGACCCCTCGTGCCTGAGCCCGGCCAGCAGCCTGTCCTCCCGGAGCTG
CAACTCAGAGGCCTCCTCCTACGAGTCCAACTACTCGTACCCGTACGCGTCCCCCCAGACGTCGCCATGG
CAGTCTCCCTGCGTGTCTCCCAAGACCACGGACCCCGAGGAGGGCTTTCCCCGCGGGCTGGGGGCCTGCA
CACTGCTGGGTTCCCCGCGGCACTCCCCCTCCACCTCGCCCCGCGCCAGCGTCACTGAGGAGAGCTGGCT
GGGTGCCCGCTCCTCCAGACCCGCGTCCCCTTGCAACAAGAGGAAGTACAGCCTCAACGGCCGGCAGCCG
CCCTACTCACCCCACCACTCGCCCACGCCGTCCCCGCACGGCTCCCCGCGGGTCAGCGTGACCGACGACT
CGTGGTTGGGCAACACCACCCAGTACACCAGCTCGGCCATCGTGGCCGCCATCAACGCGCTGACCACCGA
CAGCAGCCTGGACCTGGGAGATGGCGTCCCTGTCAAGTCCCGCAAGACCACCCTGGAGCAGCCGCCCTCA
GTGGCGCTCAAGGTGGAGCCCGTCGGGGAGGACCTGGGCAGCCCCCCGCCCCCGGCCGACTTCGCGCCCG
AAGACTACTCCTCTTTCCAGCACATCAGGAAGGGCGGCTTCTGCGACCAGTACCTGGCGGTGCCGCAGCA
CCCCTACCAGTGGGCGAAGCCCAAGCCCCTGTCCCCTACGTCCTACATGAGCCCGACCCTGCCCGCCCTG
GACTGGCAGCTGCCGTCCCACTCAGGCCCGTATGAGCTTCGGATTGAGGTGCAGCCCAAGTCCCACCACC
GAGCCCACTACGAGACGGAGGGCAGCCGGGGGGCCGTGAAGGCGTCGGCCGGAGGACACCCCATCGTGCA
GCTGCATGGCTACTTGGAGAATGAGCCGCTGATGCTGCAGCTTTTCATTGGGACGGCGGACGACCGCCTG
CTGCGCCCGCACGCCTTCTACCAGGTGCACCGCATCACAGGGAAGACCGTGTCCACCACCAGCCACGAGG
CCATCCTCTCCAACACCAAAGTCCTGGAGATCCCACTCCTGCCGGAGAACAGCATGCGAGCCGTCATTGA
CTGTGCCGGAATCCTGAAACTCAGAAACTCCGACATTGAACTTCGGAAAGGAGAGACGGACATCGGGAGG
AAGAACACACGGGTACGGCTGGTGTTCCGCGTTCACGTCCCGCAACCCAGCGGCCGCACGCTGTCCCTGC
AGGTGGCCTCCAACCCCATCGAATGCTCCCAGCGCTCAGCTCAGGAGCTGCCTCTGGTGGAGAAGCAGAG
CACGGACAGCTATCCGGTCGTGGGCGGGAAGAAGATGGTCCTGTCTGGCCACAACTTCCTGCAGGACTCC
AAGGTCATTTTCGTGGAGAAAGCCCCAGATGGCCACCATGTCTGGGAGATGGAAGCGAAAACTGACCGGG
ACCTGTGCAAGCCGAATTCTCTGGTGGTTGAGATCCCGCCATTTCGGAATCAGAGGATAACCAGCCCCGT
TCACGTCAGTTTCTACGTCTGCAACGGGAAGAGAAAGCGAAGCCAGTACCAGCGTTTCACCTACCTTCCC
GCCAACGTTCCAATTATAAAAACAGAACCCACTGATGATTATGAGCCTGCTCCAACCTGTGGACCGGTGA
GCCAGGGGTTAAGTCCTCTCCCAAGACCATACTACAGCCAGCAGCTCGCGATGCCACCCGACCCCAGCTC
CTGCCTCGTGGCCGGCTTCCCGCCCTGTCCGCAGAGAAGCACCCTGATGCCAGCGGCCCCTGGCGTGAGC
CCCAAGCTCCACGACCTTTCTCCCGCTGCCTACACCAAGGGCGTTGCCAGCCCGGGCCACTGTCACCTCG
GACTCCCGCAGCCGGCCGGAGAGGCCCCCGCCGTCCAGGACGTGCCCAGGCCAGTGGCCACGCACCCCGG
CTCGCCCGGGCAGCCACCCCCGGCCCTGCTGCCACAGCAGTAGTAATGAACTAGTCCGTAACTTGAAAGT
ATTTCGATTTCTTGGCTTTATATATCTTGTGGAAAGGACGAGTTAGATAAACGGCCGTTCGCTAGACGCG
TTAAGTCGACAATCAACCTCTGGATTACAAAATTTGTGAAAGATTGACTGGTATTCTTAACTATGTTGCT
CCTTTTACGCTATGTGGATACGCTGCTTTAATGCCTTTGTATCATGCTATTGCTTCCCGTATGGCTTTCA
TTTTCTCCTCCTTGTATAAATCCTGGTTGCTGTCTCTTTATGAGGAGTTGTGGCCCGTTGTCAGGCAACG
TGGCGTGGTGTGCACTGTGTTTGCTGACGCAACCCCCACTGGTTGGGGCATTGCCACCACCTGTCAGCTC
CTTTCCGGGACTTTCGCTTTCCCCCTCCCTATTGCCACGGCGGAACTCATCGCCGCCTGCCTTGCCCGCT
GCTGGACAGGGGCTCGGCTGTTGGGCACTGACAATTCCGTGGTGTTGTCGGGGAAATCATCGTCCTTTCC
TTGGCTGCTCGCCTGTGTTGCCACCTGGATTCTGCGCGGGACGTCCTTCTGCTACGTCCCTTCGGCCCTC
AATCCAGCGGACCTTCCTTCCCGCGGCCTGCTGCCGGCTCTGCGGCCTCTTCCGCGTCTTCGCCTTCGCC
CTCAGACGAGTCGGATCTCCCTTTGGGCCGCCTCCCCGCGTCGACTTTAAGACCAATGACTTACAAGGCA
GCTGTAGATCTTAGCCACTTTTTAAAAGAAAAGGGGGGACTGGAAGGGCTAATTCACTCCCAACGAAGAC
AAGATCTGCTTTTTGCTTGTACTGGGTCTCTCTGGTTAGACCAGATCTGAGCCTGGGAGCTCTCTGGCTA
ACTAGGGAACCCACTGCTTAAGCCTCAATAAAGCTTGCCTTGAGTGCTTCAAGTAGTGTGTGCCCGTCTG
TTGTGTGACTCTGGTAACTAGAGATCCCTCAGACCCTTTTAGTCAGTGTGGAAAATCTCTAGCAGTACGT
ATAGTAGTTCATGTCATCTTATTATTCAGTATTTATAACTTGCAAAGAAATGAATATCAGAGAGTGAGAG
GAACTTGTTTATTGCAGCTTATAATGGTTACAAATAAAGCAATAGCATCACAAATTTCACAAATAAAGCA
TTTTTTTCACTGCATTCTAGTTGTGGTTTGTCCAAACTCATCAATGTATCTTATCATGTCTGGCTCTAGC
TATCCCGCCCCTAACTCCGCCCATCCCGCCCCTAACTCCGCCCAGTTCCGCCCATTCTCCGCCCCATGGC
TGACTAATTTTTTTTATTTATGCAGAGGCCGAGGCCGCCTCGGCCTCTGAGCTATTCCAGAAGTAGTGAG
GAGGCTTTTTTGGAGGCCTAGGGACGTACCCAATTCGCCCTATAGTGAGTCGTATTACGCGCGCTCACTG
GCCGTCGTTTTACAACGTCGTGACTGGGAAAACCCTGGCGTTACCCAACTTAATCGCCTTGCAGCACATC
CCCCTTTCGCCAGCTGGCGTAATAGCGAAGAGGCCCGCACCGATCGCCCTTCCCAACAGTTGCGCAGCCT
GAATGGCGAATGGG
[124 nt withheld, positions 8135-8258]
C
[91 nt withheld, positions 8260-8350]
A
[49 nt withheld, positions 8352-8400]
CCTTTGACGTTGGAGTCCACGTTCTTT
[37 nt withheld, positions 8428-8464]
ACCCTATCTCGGTCTATTCTTTTGATTTATAAGGGATTTTGCCGATTTCGGCCTATTGGTTAAAAAATGA
GCTGATTTAACAAAAATTTAACGCGAATTTTAACAAAATATTAACGCTTACAATTTAGGTGGCACTTTTC
GGGGAAATGTGCGCGGAACCCCTATTTGTTTATTTTTCTAAATACATTCAAATATGTATCCGCTCATGAG
ACAATAACCCTGATAAATGCTTCAATAATATTGAAAAAGGAAGAGTATGAGTATTCAACATTTCCGTGTC
GCCCTTATTCCCTTTTTTGCGGCATTTTGCCTTCCTGTTTTTGCTCACCCAGAAACGCTGGTGAAAGTAA
AAGATGCTGAAGATCAGTTGGGTGCACGAGTGGGTTACATCGAACTGGATCTCAACAGCGGTAAGATCCT
TGAGAGTTTTCGCCCCGAAGAACGTTTTCCAATGATGAGCACTTTTAAAGTTCTGCTATGTGGCGCGGTA
TTATCCCGTATTGACGCCGGGCAAGAGCAACTCGGTCGCCGCATACACTATTCTCAGAATGACTTGGTTG
AGTACTCACCAGTCACAGAAAAGCATCTTACGGATGGCATGACAGTAAGAGAATTATGCAGTGCTGCCAT
AACCATGAGTGATAACACTGCGGCCAACTTACTTCTGACAACGATCGGAGGACCGAAGGAGCTAACCGCT
TTTTTGCACAACATGGGGGATCATGTAACTCGCCTTGATCGTTGGGAACCGGAGCTGAATGAAGCCATAC
CAAACGACGAGCGTGACACCACGATGCCTGTAGCAATGGCAACAACGTTGCGCAAACTATTAACTGGCGA
ACTACTTACTCTAGCTTCCCGGCAACAATTAATAGACTGGATGGAGGCGGATAAAGTTGCAGGACCACTT
CTGCGCTCGGCCCTTCCGGCTGGCTGGTTTATTGCTGATAAATCTGGAGCCGGTGAGCGTGGGTCTCGCG
GTATCATTGCAGCACTGGGGCCAGATGGTAAGCCCTCCCGTATCGTAGTTATCTACACGACGGGGAGTCA
GGCAACTATGGATGAACGAAATAGACAGATCGCTGAGATAGGTGCCTCACTGATTAAGCATTGGTAACTG
TCAGACCAAGTTTACTCATATATACTTTAGATTGATTTAAAACTTCATTTTTAATTTAAAAGGATCTAGG
TGAAGATCCTTTTTGATAATCTCATGACCAAAATCCCTTAACGTGAGTTTTCGTTCCACTGAGCGTCAGA
CCCCGTAGAAAAGATCAAAGGATCTTCTTGAGATCCTTTTTTTCTGCGCGTAATCTGCTGCTTGCAAACA
AAAAAACCACCGCTACCAGCGGTGGTTTGTTTGCCGGATCAAGAGCTACCAACTCTTTTTCCGAAGGTAA
CTGGCTTCAGCAGAGCGCAGATACCAAATACTGTTCTTCTAGTGTAGCCGTAGTTAGGCCACCACTTCAA
GAACTCTGTAGCACCGCCTACATACCTCGCTCTGCTAATCCTGTTACCAGTGGCTGCTGCCAGTGGCGAT
AAGTCGTGTCTTACCGGGTTGGACTCAAGACGATAGTTACCGGATAAGGCGCAGCGGTCGGGCTGAACGG
GGGGTTCGTGCACACAGCCCAGCTTGGAGCGAACGACCTACACCGAACTGAGATACCTACAGCGTGAGCT
ATGAGAAAGCGCCACGCTTCCCGAAGGGAGAAAGGCGGACAGGTATCCGGTAAGCGGCAGGGTCGGAACA
GGAGAGCGCACGAGGGAGCTTCCAGGGGGAAACGCCTGGTATCTTTATAGTCCTGTCGGGTTTCGCCACC
TCTGACTTGAGCGTCGATTTTTGTGATGCTCGTCAGGGGGGCGGAGCCTATGGAAAAACGCCAGCAACGC
GGCCTTTTTACGGTTCCTGGCCTTTTGCTGGCCTTTTGCTCACATGTTCTTTCCTGCGTTATCCCCTGAT
TCTGTGGATAACCGTATTACCGCCTTTGAGTGAGCTGATACCGCTCGCCGCAGCCGAACGACCGAGCGCA
GCGAGTCAGTGAGCGAGGAAGCGGAAGAGCGCCCAATACGCAAACCGCCTCTCCCCGCGCGTTGGCCGAT
TCATTAATGCAGCTGGCACGACAGGTTTCCCGACTGGAAAGCGGGCAGTGAGCGCAACGCAATTAATGTG
AGTTAGCTCACTCATTAGGCACCCCAGGCTTTACACTTTATGCTTCCGGCTCGTATGTTGTGTGGAATTG
TGAGCGGATAACAATTTCACACAGGAAACAGCTATGACCATGATTACGCCAAGCGCGCAATTAACCCTCA
CTAAAGGGAACAAAAGCTGGAGCTGCAAGC
