>Addgene plasmid #143913 | TFORF1058 | depositor partial sequence | sequence record 283866 | Insert
ACCGCCACCATGACGGGGCTGGAGGACCAGGAGTTCGACTTCGAGTTCCTCTTCGAGTTTAACCAGCGCG
ACGAGGGCGCCGCCGCGGCCGCCCCAGAACACTATGGCTATGCATCCTCCAACGTCAGCCCCGCCCTGCC
GCTCCCCACGGCGCACTCCACCCTGCCGGCCCCGTGCCACAACCTTCAGACCTCCACACCGGGCATCATC
CCGCCGGCGGATCACCCCTCGGGGTACGGAGCAGCTTTGGACGGTGGGCCCGCGGGCTACTTCCTCTCCT
CCGGCCACACCAGGCCTGATGGGGCCCCTGCCCTGGAGAGTCCTCGCATCGAGATAACCTCGTGCTTGGG
CCTGTACCACAACAATAACCAGTTTTTCCACGATGTGGAGGTGGAAGACGTCCTCCCTAGCTCCAAACGG
TCCCCCTCCACGGCCACGCTGAGTCTGCCCAGCCTGGAGGCCTACAGAGACCCCTCGTGCCTGAGCCCGG
CCAGCAGCCTGTCCTCCCGGAGCTGCAACTCAGAGGCCTCCTCCTACGAGTCCAACTACTCGTACCCGTA
CGCGTCCCCCCAGACGTCGCCATGGCAGTCTCCCTGCGTGTCTCCCAAGACCACGGACCCCGAGGAGGGC
TTTCCCCGCGGGCTGGGGGCCTGCACACTGCTGGGTTCCCCGCGGCACTCCCCCTCCACCTCGCCCCGCG
CCAGCGTCACTGAGGAGAGCTGGCTGGGTGCCCGCTCCTCCAGACCCGCGTCCCCTTGCAACAAGAGGAA
GTACAGCCTCAACGGCCGGCAGCCGCCCTACTCACCCCACCACTCGCCCACGCCGTCCCCGCACGGCTCC
CCGCGGGTCAGCGTGACCGACGACTCGTGGTTGGGCAACACCACCCAGTACACCAGCTCGGCCATCGTGG
CCGCCATCAACGCGCTGACCACCGACAGCAGCCTGGACCTGGGAGATGGCGTCCCTGTCAAGTCCCGCAA
GACCACCCTGGAGCAGCCGCCCTCAGTGGCGCTCAAGGTGGAGCCCGTCGGGGAGGACCTGGGCAGCCCC
CCGCCCCCGGCCGACTTCGCGCCCGAAGACTACTCCTCTTTCCAGCACATCAGGAAGGGCGGCTTCTGCG
ACCAGTACCTGGCGGTGCCGCAGCACCCCTACCAGTGGGCGAAGCCCAAGCCCCTGTCCCCTACGTCCTA
CATGAGCCCGACCCTGCCCGCCCTGGACTGGCAGCTGCCGTCCCACTCAGGCCCGTATGAGCTTCGGATT
GAGGTGCAGCCCAAGTCCCACCACCGAGCCCACTACGAGACGGAGGGCAGCCGGGGGGCCGTGAAGGCGT
CGGCCGGAGGACACCCCATCGTGCAGCTGCATGGCTACTTGGAGAATGAGCCGCTGATGCTGCAGCTTTT
CATTGGGACGGCGGACGACCGCCTGCTGCGCCCGCACGCCTTCTACCAGGTGCACCGCATCACAGGGAAG
ACCGTGTCCACCACCAGCCACGAGGCCATCCTCTCCAACACCAAAGTCCTGGAGATCCCACTCCTGCCGG
AGAACAGCATGCGAGCCGTCATTGACTGTGCCGGAATCCTGAAACTCAGAAACTCCGACATTGAACTTCG
GAAAGGAGAGACGGACATCGGGAGGAAGAACACACGGGTACGGCTGGTGTTCCGCGTTCACGTCCCGCAA
CCCAGCGGCCGCACGCTGTCCCTGCAGGTGGCCTCCAACCCCATCGAATGCTCCCAGCGCTCAGCTCAGG
AGCTGCCTCTGGTGGAGAAGCAGAGCACGGACAGCTATCCGGTCGTGGGCGGGAAGAAGATGGTCCTGTC
TGGCCACAACTTCCTGCAGGACTCCAAGGTCATTTTCGTGGAGAAAGCCCCAGATGGCCACCATGTCTGG
GAGATGGAAGCGAAAACTGACCGGGACCTGTGCAAGCCGAATTCTCTGGTGGTTGAGATCCCGCCATTTC
GGAATCAGAGGATAACCAGCCCCGTTCACGTCAGTTTCTACGTCTGCAACGGGAAGAGAAAGCGAAGCCA
GTACCAGCGTTTCACCTACCTTCCCGCCAACGTTCCAATTATAAAAACAGAACCCACTGATGATTATGAG
CCTGCTCCAACCTGTGGACCGGTGAGCCAGGGGTTAAGTCCTCTCCCAAGACCATACTACAGCCAGCAGC
TCGCGATGCCACCCGACCCCAGCTCCTGCCTCGTGGCCGGCTTCCCGCCCTGTCCGCAGAGAAGCACCCT
GATGCCAGCGGCCCCTGGCGTGAGCCCCAAGCTCCACGACCTTTCTCCCGCTGCCTACACCAAGGGCGTT
GCCAGCCCGGGCCACTGTCACCTCGGACTCCCGCAGCCGGCCGGAGAGGCCCCCGCCGTCCAGGACGTGC
CCAGGCCAGTGGCCACGCACCCCGGCTCGCCCGGGCAGCCACCCCCGGCCCTGCTGCCACAGCAGTAGTA
ATGAACTAGTCCGTAACTTGAAAGTATTTCGATTTCTTGGCTTTATATATCTTGTGGAAAGGACGAGTTA
GATAAACGGCCGTTCGCTAG
