>Addgene plasmid #143913 | TFORF1058 | depositor partial sequence | sequence record 283867 | Barcode
GTTAGATAAACGGCCGTTCGCTAG
